>Addgene plasmid #86189 | pICSL1P3_AtU626 | addgene full sequence | sequence record 192849 | Addgene NGS Result
ATGGCTTCCTCCGAGGACGTTATCAAAGAGTTCATGCGTTTCAAAGTTCGTATGGAAGGTTCCGTTAACG
GTCACGAGTTCGAAATCGAAGGTGAAGGTGAAGGTCGTCCGTACGAAGGTACCCAGACCGCTAAACTGAA
AGTTACCAAAGGTGGTCCGCTGCCGTTCGCTTGGGACATCCTGTCCCCGCAGTTCCAGTACGGTTCCAAA
GCTTACGTTAAACACCCGGCTGACATCCCGGACTACCTGAAACTGTCCTTCCCGGAAGGTTTCAAATGGG
AACGTGTTATGAACTTCGAGGACGGTGGTGTTGTTACCGTTACCCAGGACTCCTCCCTGCAAGACGGTGA
GTTCATCTACAAAGTTAAACTGCGTGGTACCAACTTCCCGTCCGACGGTCCGGTTATGCAGAAAAAAACC
ATGGGTTGGGAAGCTTCCACCGAACGTATGTACCCGGAGGACGGTGCTCTGAAAGGTGAAATCAAAATGC
GTCTGAAACTGAAAGACGGTGGTCACTACGACGCTGAAGTTAAAACCACCTACATGGCTAAAAAACCGGT
TCAGCTGCCGGGTGCTTACAAAACCGACATCAAACTGGACATCACCTCCCACAACGAGGACTACACCATC
GTTGAACAGTACGAACGTGCTGAAGGTCGTCACTCCACCGGTGCTTAATAACGCTGATAGTGCTAGTGTA
GATCGCTACTAGAGCCAGGCATCAAATAAAACGAAAGGCTCAGTCGAAAGACTGGGCCTTTCGTTTTATC
TGTTGTTTGTCGGTGAACGCTCTCTACTAGAGTCACACTGGCTCACCTTCGGGTGGGCCTTTCTGCGTTT
ATACGTCTCAGTTTTAGAGCTAGAAATAGCAAGTTAAAATAAGGCTAGTCCGTTATCAACTTGAAAAAGT
GGCACCGAGTCGGTGCTTTTTTTCTAGACCCAGCTTTCTTGTACAAAGTTGGCATTACGCTTTACTTGTC
TTCTGCACGAAGTGGTTTAAACTATCAGTGTTTGACAGGATATATTGGCGGGTAAACCTAAGAGAAAAGA
GCGTTTATTAGAATAATCGGATATTTAAAAGGGCGTGAAAAGGTTTATCCGTTCGTCCATTTGTATGTGC
ATGCCAACCACAGGGTTCCCCAGATCAGGCGCTGGCTGCTGAACCCCCAGCCGGAACTGACCCCACAAGG
CCCTAGCGTTTGCAATGCACCAGGTCATCATTGACCCAGGCGTGTTCCACCAGGCCGCTGCCTCGCAACT
CTTCGCAGGCTTCGCCGACCTGCTCGCGCCACTTCTTCACGCGGGTGGAATCCGATCCGCACATGAGGCG
GAAGGTTTCCAGCTTGAGCGGGTACGGCTCCCGGTGCGAGCTGAAATAGTCGAACATCCGTCGGGCCGTC
GGCGACAGCTTGCGGTACTTCTCCCATATGAATTTCGTGTAGTGGTCGCCAGCAAACAGCACGACGATTT
CCTCGTCGATCAGGACCTGGCAACGGGACGTTTTCTTGCCACGGTCCAGGACGCGGAAGCGGTGCAGCAG
CGACACCGATTCCAGGTGCCCAACGCGGTCGGACGTGAAGCCCATCGCCGTCGCCTGTAGGCGCGACAGG
CATTCCTCGGCCTTCGTGTAATACCGGCCATTGATCGACCAGCCCAGGTCCTGGCAAAGCTCGTAGAACG
TGAAGGTGATCGGCTCGCCGATAGGGGTGCGCTTCGCGTACTCCAACACCTGCTGCCACACCAGTTCGTC
ATCGTCGGCCCGCAGCTCGACGCCGGTGTAGGTGATCTTCACGTCCTTGTTGACGTGGAAAATGACCTTG
TTTTGCAGCGCCTCGCGCGGGATTTTCTTGTTGCGCGTGGTGAACAGGGCAGAGCGGGCCGTGTCGTTTG
GCATCGCTCGCATCGTGTCCGGCCACGGCGCAATATCGAACAAGGAAAGCTGCATTTCCTTGATCTGCTG
CTTCGTGTGTTTCAGCAACGCGGCCTGCTTGGCCTCGCTGACCTGTTTTGCCAGGTCCTCGCCGGCGGTT
TTTCGCTTCTTGGTCGTCATAGTTCCTCGCGTGTCGATGGTCATCGACTTCGCCAAACCTGCCGCCTCCT
GTTCAAGACGACGCGAACGCTCCACGGCGGCCGATGGCGCGGGCAGGGCAGGGGGAGCCAGTTGCACGCT
GTCGCGCTCGATCTTGGCCGTAGCTTGCTGGACCATCGAGCCGACGGACTGGAAGGTTTCGCGGGGCGCA
CGCATGACGGTGCGGCTTGCGATGGTTTCGGCATCCTCGGCGGAAAACCCCGCGTCGATCAGTTCTTGCC
TGTATGCCTTCCGGTCAAACGTCCGATTCATTCACCCTCCTTGCGGGATTGCCCCGACTCACGCCGGGGC
AATGTGCCCTTATTCCTGATTTGACCCGCCTGGTGCCTTGGTGTCCAGATAATCCACCTTATCGGCAATG
AAGTCGGTCCCGTAGACCGTCTGGCCGTCCTTCTCGTACTTGGTATTCCGAATCTTGCCCTGCACGAATA
CCAGCGACCCCTTGCCCAAATACTTGCCGTGGGCCTCGGCCTGAGAGCCAAAACACTTGATGCGGAAGAA
GTCGGTGCGCTCCTGCTTGTCGCCGGCATCGTTGCGCCACATCTAGGATCTGCCAGGAACCGTAAAAAGG
CCGCGTTGCTGGCGTTTTTCCATAGGCTCCGCCCCCCTGACGAGCATCACAAAAATCGACGCTCAAGTCA
GAGGTGGCGAAACCCGACAGGACTATAAAGATACCAGGCGTTTCCCCCTGGAAGCTCCCTCGTGCGCTCT
CCTGTTCCGACCCTGCCGCTTACCGGATACCTGTCCGCCTTTCTCCCTTCGGGAAGCGTGGCGCTTTCTC
ATAGCTCACGCTGTAGGTATCTCAGTTCGGTGTAGGTCGTTCGCTCCAAGCTGGGCTGTGTGCACGAACC
CCCCGTTCAGCCCGACCGCTGCGCCTTATCCGGTAACTATCGTCTTGAGTCCAACCCGGTAAGACACGAC
TTATCGCCACTGGCAGCAGCCACTGGTAACAGGATTAGCAGAGCGAGGTATGTAGGCGGTGCTACAGAGT
TCTTGAAGTGGTGGCCTAACTACGGCTACACTAGAAGAACAGTATTTGGTATCTGCGCTCTGCTGAAGCC
AGTTACCTTCGGAAAAAGAGTTGGTAGCTCTTGATCCGGCAAACAAACCACCGCTGGTAGCGGTGGTTTT
TTTGTTTGCAAGCAGCAGATTACGCGCAGAAAAAAAGGATCTCAAGAAGATCCTTTGATCTTTTCTACGG
GGTCTGACGCTCAGTGGAACGAAAACTCACGTTAAGGGATTTTGGTCATGAGATTATCAAAAAGGATCTT
CACCTAGATCCTTTTAAATTAAAAATGAAGTTTTAAATCAATCTAAAGTATATATGAGTAAACTTGGTCT
GACAGTTACCAATGCTTAATCAGTGAGGCACCTATCTCAGCGATCTGTCTATTTCGTTCATCCATAGTTG
CCTGACTCCCCGTCGTGTAGATAACTACGATACGGGAGGGCTTACCATCTGGCCCCAGTGCTGCAATGAT
ACCGCGAGAACCACGCTCACCGGCTCCAGATTTATCAGCAATAAACCAGCCAGCCGGAAGGGCCGAGCGC
AGAAGTGGTCCTGCAACTTTATCCGCCTCCATCCAGTCTATTAATTGTTGCCGGGAAGCTAGAGTAAGTA
GTTCGCCAGTTAATAGTTTGCGCAACGTTGTTGCCATTGCTACAGGCATCGTGGTGTCACGCTCGTCGTT
TGGTATGGCTTCATTCAGCTCCGGTTCCCAACGATCAAGGCGAGTTACATGATCCCCCATGTTGTGCAAA
AAAGCGGTTAGCTCCTTCGGTCCTCCGATCGTTGTCAGAAGTAAGTTGGCCGCAGTGTTATCACTCATGG
TTATGGCAGCACTGCATAATTCTCTTACTGTCATGCCATCCGTAAGATGCTTTTCTGTGACTGGTGAGTA
CTCAACCAAGTCATTCTGAGAATAGTGTATGCGGCGACCGAGTTGCTCTTGCCCGGCGTCAATACGGGAT
AATACCGCGCCACATAGCAGAACTTTAAAAGTGCTCATCATTGGAAAACGTTCTTCGGGGCGAAAACTCT
CAAGGATCTTACCGCTGTTGAGATCCAGTTCGATGTAACCCACTCGTGCACCCAACTGATCTTCAGCATC
TTTTACTTTCACCAGCGTTTCTGGGTGAGCAAAAACAGGAAGGCAAAATGCCGCAAAAAAGGGAATAAGG
GCGACACGGAAATGTTGAATACTCATACTCTTCCTTTTTCAATATTATTGAAGCATTTATCAAGGTTATT
GTCTCATGAGCGGATACATATTTGAATGTATTTAGAAAAATAAACAAATAGGGGTTCCGCGCACGAATTG
GCCAGCGCTGCCATTTTTGGGGTGAGGCCGTTCGCGGCCGAGGGGCGCAGCCCCTGGGGGGATGGGAGGC
CCGCGTTAGCGGGCCGGGAGGGTTCGAGAAGGGGGGGCACCCCCCTTCGGCGTGCGCGGTCACGCGCACA
GGGCGCAGCCCTGGTTAAAAACAAGGTTTATAAATATTGGTTTAAAAGCAGGTTAAAAGACAGGTTAGCG
GTGGCCGAAAAACGGGCGGAAACCCTTGCAAATGCTGGATTTTCTGCCTGTGGACAGCCCCTCAAATGTC
AATAGGTGCGCCCCTCATCTGTCAGCACTCTGCCCCTCAAGTGTCAAGGATCGCGCCCCTCATCTGTCAG
TAGTCGCGCCCCTCAAGTGTCAATACCGCAGGGCACTTATCCCCAGGCTTGTCCACATCATCTGTGGGAA
ACTCGCGTAAAATCAGGCGTTTTCGCCGATTTGCGAGGCTGGCCAGCTCCACGTCGCCGGCCGAAATCGA
GCCTGCCCCTCATCTGTCAACGCCGCGCCGGGTGAGTCGGCCCCTCAAGTGTCAACGTCCGCCCCTCATC
TGTCAGTGAGGGCCAAGTTTTCCGCGAGGTATCCACAACGCCGGCGGCCGCGGTGTCTCGCACACGGCTT
CGACGGCGTTTCTGGCGCGTTTGCAGGGCCATAGACGGCCGCCAGCCCAGCGGCGAGGGCAACCAGCCCG
GTGAGCGTCGCAAAGGAGATCCTGATCTGACTGATGGGCTGCCTGTATCGAGTGGTGATTTTGTGCCGAG
CTGCCGGTCGGGGAGCTGTTGGCTGGCTGGTGGCAGGATATATTGTGGTGTAAACAAATTGACGCTTAGA
CAACTTAATAACACATTGCGGACGTTTTTAATGTACTGGGGTGGATGCAGTGGGCCCCACTCTGTGAAGA
CAAACTAGAATTCGAGCTCGGAGCATCTTCATTCTTAAGATATGAAGATAATCTTCAAAAGGCCCCTGGG
AATCTGAAAGAAGAGAAGCAGGCCCATTTATATGGGAAAGAACAATAGTATTTCTTATATAGGCCCATTT
AAGTTGAAAACAATCTTCAAAAGTCCCACATCGCTTAGATAAGAAAACGAAGCTGAGTTTATATACAGCT
AGAGTCGAAGTAGTGATTGTGAGACGGATATCAATACGCAAACCGCCTCTCCCCGCGCGTTGGCCGATTC
ATTAATGCAGCTGGCACGACAGGTTTCCCGACTGGAAAGCGGGCAGTGAGCGCAACGCAATTAATGTGAG
TTAGCTCACTCATTAGGCACCCCAGGCTTTACACTTTATGCTTCCGGCTCGTATGTTGTGTGGAATTGTG
AGCGGATAACAATTTCACACATACTAGAGAAAGAGGAGAAATACTAG
Features (pLannotate 1.2.2; 18 found; start..end, strand, type, name):
      1..675     +  CDS            mRFP1: mRFP1 is a basic (constitutively fluorescent) red fluorescent protein published in 2002, derived from Discosoma sp.. It is reported to be a somewhat slowly-maturing monomer with low acid sensitivity.
    723..794     +  terminator     rrnB T1 terminator: transcription terminator T1 from the E. coli rrnB gene
    810..837     +  terminator     T7Te terminator: phage T7 early transcription terminator
    851..926     +  misc_RNA       gRNA scaffold: guide RNA scaffold for the Streptococcus pyogenes CRISPR/Cas9 system
    938..959     -  protein_bind   attB2 (fragment): mutant version of attB; recombination site for the Gateway® BP reaction BP Clonase™
   1013..1037    +  misc_feature   RB T-DNA repeat: right border repeat from nopaline C58 T-DNA
   1149..1169    -  CDS            TetR (fragment): tetracycline resistance regulatory protein; tetR
   1196..2341    -  CDS            trfA: TRFA_ECOLX - Experimental evidence at protein level: Swiss-Prot protein existence level 1. Also involved in plasmid copy number control, promoting intermolecular coupling of protein bound iterons at oriV, which inhibits replication initiation. From Escherichia coli.
   2677..3265    -  rep_origin     ori: high-copy-number ColE1/pMB1/pBR322/pUC origin of replication
   3436..4296    -  CDS            AmpR: β-lactamase; bla; confers resistance to ampicillin, carbenicillin, and related antibiotics
   4297..4401    -  promoter       AmpR promoter: bla
   4488..5119    -  rep_origin     oriV: incP origin of replication
   5211..5235    +  misc_feature   LB T-DNA repeat: left border repeat from nopaline C58 T-DNA
   5477..5493    +  promoter       AtU6 promoter (fragment): consensus promoter from the three Arabidopsis U6 snRNA genes (Waibel and Filipowicz, 1990; Nekrasov et al., 2013)
   5562..5649    +  CDS            lacI (fragment): lac repressor; lacI; The lac repressor binds to the lac operator to inhibit transcription in E. coli. This inhibition can be relieved by adding lactose or isopropyl-β-D-thiogalactopyranoside (IPTG).
   5662..5683    +  protein_bind   CAP binding site: CAP binding activates transcription in the presence of cAMP. E. coli catabolite activator protein
   5698..5728    +  promoter       lac promoter: promoter for the E. coli lac operon
   5736..5752    +  protein_bind   lac operator: The lac repressor binds to the lac operator to inhibit transcription in E. coli. This inhibition can be relieved by adding lactose or isopropyl-β-D-thiogalactopyranoside (IPTG). lac repressor encoded by lacI
