[The description below was written by a language model from this plasmid's Addgene catalogue record and pLannotate feature annotations shown in this document.]
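Description:
pICSL1P3_AtU626 is an empty CRISPR guide-acceptor plasmid built on the pICSL47751 backbone, intended for assembling a single guide RNA expression unit driven by the Arabidopsis U6-26 promoter. The backbone has the layout of a small binary-style vector: nopaline-type left and right T-DNA border repeats flank the cloning region, and the plasmid carries both a high-copy ColE1/pUC-type origin for propagation in E. coli and the broad-host-range IncP oriV with its trfA replication initiator gene, a combination that generally permits maintenance in Agrobacterium as well. Bacterial selection is by ampicillin through the β-lactamase gene and its native promoter.

Between the borders, the annotated elements run in order: an AtU6 promoter (detected only as a short fragment), then a bacterial mRFP1 cassette consisting of the CAP binding site, lac promoter and lac operator, the mRFP1 coding sequence, and the rrnB T1 and T7Te terminators, followed immediately by the Streptococcus pyogenes Cas9 gRNA scaffold. This arrangement indicates that the RFP cassette is a visual dropout marker occupying the position where the guide spacer belongs: replacing it with a target-specific sequence joins the U6 promoter directly to spacer and scaffold, and correct clones can be recognised as colonies that have lost red colour. This matches the catalogue listing of RFP as the selectable marker. The record does not state which restriction enzymes or overhangs are used for the exchange, and no Cas9 gene or plant selection marker is annotated, so the finished guide unit would presumably be combined with those components from other constructs. Short attB2, TetR and lacI matches are fragments and probably backbone remnants.
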