Addgene plasmid #86189: pICSL1P3_AtU626
Purpose: (Empty Backbone) U626 Guide acceptor
Depositing lab: Mark Youles. Depositing organization: Sainsbury Laboratory, Norwich.
Backbone
  Vector backbone: pICSL47751
  Vector type: CRISPR
  Selectable markers: RFP
Growth in bacteria
  Bacterial resistance: Ampicillin, 100 μg/mL
  Growth temperature: 37°C
  Growth strain: DH5alpha
  Copy number: High Copy
Gene/Insert
  Gene/Insert name: None
Terms and licenses: Academic/Nonprofit Terms; Industry Terms: Not Available to Industry
How to cite: pICSL1P3_AtU626 was a gift from Mark Youles (Addgene plasmid # 86189 ; http://n2t.net/addgene:86189 ; RRID:Addgene_86189)
